>Addgene plasmid #59399 | pTE104 | depositor full sequence | sequence record 92163 | pTE104 sequence 6780 bps
GACCCTTTCCGACGCTCACCGGGCTGGTTGCCCTCGCCGCTGGGCTGGCGGCCGTCTATGGCCCTGCAAA
CGCGCCAGAAACGCCGTCGAAGCCGTGTGCGAGACACCGCGGCCGCCGGCGTTGTGGATACCTCGCGGAA
AACTTGGCCCTCACTGACAGATGAGGGGCGGACGTTGACACTTGAGGGGCCGACTCACCCGGCGCGGCGT
TGACAGATGAGGGGCAGGCTCGATTTCGGCCGGCGACGTGGAGCTGGCCAGCCTCGCAAATCGGCGAAAA
CGCCTGATTTTACGCGAGTTTCCCACAGATGATGTGGACAAGCCTGGGGATAAGTGCCCTGCGGTATTGA
CACTTGAGGGGCGCGACTACTGACAGATGAGGGGCGCGATCCTTGACACTTGAGGGGCAGAGTGCTGACA
GATGAGGGGCGCACCTATTGACATTTGAGGGGCTGTCCACAGGCAGAAAATCCAGCATTTGCAAGGGTTT
CCGCCCGTTTTTCGGCCACCGCTAACCTGTCTTTTAACCTGCTTTTAAACCAATATTTATAAACCTTGTT
TTTAACCAGGGCTGCGCCCTGTGCGCGTGACCGCGCACGCCGAAGGGGGGTGCCCCCCCTTCTCGAACCC
TCCCGGCCCGCTAACGCGGGCCTCCCATCCCCCCAGGGGCTGCGCCCCTCGGCCGCGAACGGCCTCACCC
CAAAAATGGCAGCCAAGCTGACCACTTCTGCGCTCGGCCCTTCCGGCTGGCTGGTTTATTGCTGATAAAT
CTGGAGCCGGTGAGCGTGGGTCTCGCGGTATCATTGCAGCACTGGGGCCAGATGGTAAGCCCTCCCGTAT
CGTAGTTATCTACACGACGGGGAGTCAGGCAACTATGGATGAACGAAATAGACAGATCGCTGAGATAGGT
GCCTCACTGATTAAGCATTGGTAACTGTCAGACCAAGTTTACTCATATATACTTTAGATTGATTTAAAAC
TTCATTTTTAATTTAAAAGGATCTAGGTGAAGATCCTTTTTGATAATCTCATGACCAAAATCCCTTAACG
TGAGTTTTCGTTCCACTGAGCGTCAGACCCCGTAGAAAAGATCAAAGGATCTTCTTGAGATCCTTTTTTT
CTGCGCGTAATCTGCTGCTTGCAAACAAAAAAACCACCGCTACCAGCGGTGGTTTGTTTGCCGGATCAAG
AGCTACCAACTCTTTTTCCGAAGGTAACTGGCTTCAGCAGAGCGCAGATACCAAATACTGTCCTTCTAGT
GTAGCCGTAGTTAGGCCACCACTTCAAGAACTCTGTAGCACCGCCTACATACCTCGCTCTGCTAATCCTG
TTACCAGTGGCTGCTGCCAGTGGCGATAAGTCGTGTCTTACCGGGTTGGACTCAAGACGATAGTTACCGG
ATAAGGCGCAGCGGTCGGGCTGAACGGGGGGTTCGTGCACACAGCCCAGCTTGGAGCGAACGACCTACAC
CGAACTGAGATACCTACAGCGTGAGCTATGAGAAAGCGCCACGCTTCCCGAAGGGAGAAAGGCGGACAGG
TATCCGGTAAGCGGCAGGGTCGGAACAGGAGAGCGCACGAGGGAGCTTCCAGGGGGAAACGCCTGGTATC
TTTATAGTCCTGTCGGGTTTCGCCACCTCTGACTTGAGCGTCGATTTTTGTGATGCTCGTCAGGGGGGCG
GAGCCTATGGAAAAACGCCAGCAACGCGGCCTTTTTACGGTTCCTGGCCTTTTGCTGGCCTTTTGCTCAC
ATGGAATTCTGTACATCTAGACCGTATCCCCAGAGGCAGCCAAATTGCCCGCTGCGCAACCCTGATACCG
CGTCCAAGCGACGCTTGGGGGCGCTGTTGTGGTTGCGGTTTTTTGATCAGTATGGTTCTACGTCGCAACC
GCCCATCCGGCAGCGACACGGTCACGCCGGAACCGGCAAGGCCCGCGATACGATCGGGCAGTTCTGGGAT
TTGCGACGATCGTCGGCAAATTCAAGGGCAAACAAACCATAGGCACCAGGGGAGCCAAGCGGGGACATAA
GCTTAGATCTTGACTAGTCCTGCAGGTACCTAATTCACTGGCCGTCGTTTTACAACGTCGTGACTGGGAA
AACCCTGGCGTTACCCAACTTAATCGCCTTGCAGCACATCCCCCTTTCGCCAGCTGGCGTAATAGCGAAG
AGGCCCGCACCGATCGCCCTTCCCAACAGTTGCGCAGCCTGAATGGCGAATGGCGCCTGATGCGGTATTT
TCTCCTTACGCATCTGTGCGGTATTTCACACCGCATATGGTGCACTCTCAGTACAATCTGCTCTGATGCC
GCATAGTTAAGCCAGCCCCGACACCCGCCAACACCCGCTGACGCGCCCTGACGGGCTTGTCTGCTCCCGG
CATCCGCTTACAGACAAGCTGTGACCGTCTCCGGGAGCTGCATGTGTCAGAGGTTTTCACCGTCATCACC
GAAACGCGCGAGACGAAAGGGCCTCGTGATACGCCTATTTTTATAGGTTAATGTCATGATAATAATGGTT
TCTTAGCACCCTTTCTCGGTCCTTCAACGTTCCTGACAACGAGCCTCCTTTTCGCCAATCCATCGACAAT
CACCGCGAGTCCCTGCTCGAACGCTGCGTCCGGACCGGCTTCGTCGAAGGCGTCTATCGCGGCCCGCAAC
AGCGGCGAGAGCGGAGCCTGTTCAACGGTGCCGCCGCGCTCGCCGGCATCGCTGTCGCCGGCCTGCTCCT
CAAGCACGGCCCCAACAGTGAAGTAGCTGATTGTCATCAGCGCATTGACGGCGTCCCCGGCCGAAAAACC
CGCCTCGCAGAGGAAGCGAAGCTGCGCGTCGGCCGTTTCCATCTGCGGTGCGCCCGGTCGCGTGCCGGCA
TGGATGCGCGCGCCATCGCGGTAGGCGAGCAGCGCCTGCCTGAAGCTGCGGGCATTCCCGATCAGAAATG
AGCGCCAGTCGTCGTCGGCTCTCGGCACCGAATGCGTATGATTCTCCGCCAGCATGGCTTCGGCCAGTGC
GTCGAGCAGCGCCCGCTTGTTCCTGAAGTGCCAGTAAAGCGCCGGCTGCTGAACCCCCAACCGTTCCGCC
AGTTTGCGTGTCGTCAGACCGTCTACGCCGACCTCGTTCAACAGGTCCAGGGCGGCACGGATCACTGTAT
TCGGCTGCAACTTTGTCATGATTGACACTTTATCACTGATAAACATAATATGTCCACCAACTTATCAGTG
ATAAAGAATCCGCGCGTTCAATCGGACCAGCGGAGGCTGGTCCGGAGGCCAGACGTGAAACCCAACATAC
CCCTGATCGTAATTCTGAGCACTGTCGCGCTCGACGCTGTCGGCATCGGCCTGATTATGCCGGTGCTGCC
GGGCCTCCTGCGCGATCTGGTTCACTCGAACGACGTCACCGCCCACTATGGCATTCTGCTGGCGCTGTAT
GCGTTGGTGCAATTTGCCTGCGCACCTGTGCTGGGCGCGCTGTCGGATCGTTTCGGGCGGCGGCCAATCT
TGCTCGTCTCGCTGGCCGGCGCCACTGTCGACTACGCCATCATGGCGACAGCGCCTTTCCTTTGGGTTCT
CTATATCGGGCGGATCGTGGCCGGCATCACCGGGGCGACTGGGGCGGTAGCCGGCGCTTATATTGCCGAT
ATCACTGATGGCGATGAGCGCGCGCGGCACTTCGGCTTCATGAGCGCCTGTTTCGGGTTCGGGATGGTCG
CGGGACCTGTGCTCGGTGGGCTGATGGGCGGTTTCTCCCCCCACGCTCCGTTCTTCGCCGCGGCAGCCTT
GAACGGCCTCAATTTCCTGACGGGCTGTTTCCTTTTGCCGGAGTCGCACAAAGGCGAACGCCGGCCGTTA
CGCCGGGAGGCTCTCAACCCGCTCGCTTCGTTCCGGTGGGCCCGGGGCATGACCGTCGTCGCCGCCCTGA
TGGCGGTCTTCTTCATCATGCAACTTGTCGGACAGGTGCCGGCCGCGCTTTGGGTCATTTTCGGCGAGGA
TCGCTTTCACTGGGACGCGACCACGATCGGCATTTCGCTTGCCGCATTTGGCATTCTGCATTCACTCGCC
CAGGCAATGATCACCGGCCCTGTAGCCGCCCGGCTCGGCGAAAGGCGGGCACTCATGCTCGGAATGATTG
CCGACGGCACAGGCTACATCCTGCTTGCCTTCGCGACACGGGGATGGATGGCGTTCCCGATCATGGTCCT
GCTTGCTTCGGGTGGCATCGGAATGCCGGCGCTGCAAGCAATGTTGTCCAGGCAGGTGGATGAGGAACGT
CAGGGGCAGCTGCAAGGCTCACTGGCGGCGCTCACCAGCCTGACCTCGATCGTCGGACCCCTCCTCTTCA
CGGCGATCTATGCGGCTTCTATAACAACGTGGAACGGGTGGGCATGGATTGCAGGCGCTGCCCTCTACTT
GCTCTGCCTGCCGGCGCTGCGTCGCGGGCTTTGGAGCGGCGCAGGGCAACGAGCCGATCGCTGATCGTGG
AAACGATAGGCCTATGCCATGCGGGTCAAGGCGACTTCCGGCAAGCTATACGCGCCCTAGAATTGTCAAT
TTTAATCCTCTGTTTATCGGCAGTTCGTAGAGCGCGCCGTGCGTCCCGAGCGATACTGAGCGAAGCAAGT
GCGTCGAGCAGTGCCCGCTTGTTCCTGAAATGCCAGTAAAGCGCTGGCTGCTGAACCCCCAGCCGGAACT
GACCCCACAAGGCCCTAGCGTTTGCAATGCACCAGGTCATCATTGACCCAGGCGTGTTCCACCAGGCCGC
TGCCTCGCAACTCTTCGCAGGCTTCGCCGACCTGCTCGCGCCACTTCTTCACGCGGGTGGAATCCGATCC
GCACATGAGGCGGAAGGTTTCCAGCTTGAGCGGGTACGGCTCCCGGTGCGAGCTGAAATAGTCGAACATC
CGTCGGGCCGTCGGCGACAGCTTGCGGTACTTCTCCCATATGAATTTCGTGTAGTGGTCGCCAGCAAACA
GCACGACGATTTCCTCGTCGATCAGGACCTGGCAACGGGACGTTTTCTTGCCACGGTCCAGGACGCGGAA
GCGGTGCAGCAGCGACACCGATTCCAGGTGCCCAACGCGGTCGGACGTGAAGCCCATCGCCGTCGCCTGT
AGGCGCGACAGGCATTCCTCGGCCTTCGTGTAATACCGGCCATTGATCGACCAGCCCAGGTCCTGGCAAA
GCTCGTAGAACGTGAAGGTGATCGGCTCGCCGATAGGGGTGCGCTTCGCGTACTCCAACACCTGCTGCCA
CACCAGTTCGTCATCGTCGGCCCGCAGCTCGACGCCGGTGTAGGTGATCTTCACGTCCTTGTTGACGTGG
AAAATGACCTTGTTTTGCAGCGCCTCGCGCGGGATTTTCTTGTTGCGCGTGGTGAACAGGGCAGAGCGGG
CCGTGTCGTTTGGCATCGCTCGCATCGTGTCCGGCCACGGCGCAATATCGAACAAGGAAAGCTGCATTTC
CTTGATCTGCTGCTTCGTGTGTTTCAGCAACGCGGCCTGCTTGGCCTCGCTGACCTGTTTTGCCAGGTCC
TCGCCGGCGGTTTTTCGCTTCTTGGTCGTCATAGTTCCTCGCGTGTCGATGGTCATCGACTTCGCCAAAC
CTGCCGCCTCCTGTTCGAGACGACGCGAACGCTCCACGGCGGCCGATGGCGCGGGCAGGGCAGGGGGAGC
CAGTTGCACGCTGTCGCGCTCGATCTTGGCCGTAGCTTGCTGGACCATCGAGCCGACGGACTGGAAGGTT
TCGCGGGGCGCACGCATGACGGTGCGGCTTGCGATGGTTTCGGCATCCTCGGCGGAAAACCCCGCGTCGA
TCAGTTCTTGCCTGTATGCCTTCCGGTCAAACGTCCGATTCATTCACCCTCCTTGCGGGATTGCCCCGAC
TCACGCCGGGGCAATGTGCCCTTATTCCTGATTTGACCCGCCTGGTGCCTTGGTGTCCAGATAATCCACC
TTATCGGCAATGAAGTCGGTCCCGTAGACCGTCTGGCCGTCCTTCTCGTACTTGGTATTCCGAATCTTGC
CCTGCACGAATACCAGCTCCGCGAAGTCGCTCTTCTTGATGGAGCGCATGGGGACGTGCTTGGCAATCAC
GCGCACCCCCCGGCCGTTTTAGCGGCTAAAAAAGTCATGGCTCTGCCCTCGGGCGGACCACGCCCATCAT
GACCTTGCCAAGCTCGTCCTGCTTCTCTTCGATCTTCGCCAGCAGGGCGAGGATCGTGGCATCACCGAAC
CGCGCCGTGCGCGGGTCGTCGGTGAGCCAGAGTTTCAGCAGGCCGCCCAGGCGGCCCAGGTCGCCATTGA
TGCGGGCCAGCTCGCGGACGTGCTCATAGTCCACGACGCCCGTGATTTTGTAGCCCTGGCCGACGGCCAG
CAGGTAGGCCTACAGGCTCATGCCGGCCGCCGCCGCCTTTTCCTCAATCGCTCTTCGTTCGTCTGGAAGG
CAGTACACCTTGATAGGTGGGCTGCCCTTCCTGGTTGGCTTGGTTTCATCAGCCATCCGCTTGCCCTCAT
CTGTTACGCCGGCGGTAGCCGGCCAGCCTCGCAGAGCAGGATTCCCGTTGAGCACCGCCAGGTGCGAATA
AGGGACAGTGAAGAAGGAACACCCGCTCGCGGGTGGGCCTACTTCACCTATCCTGCCCGGCTGACGCCGT
TGGATACACCAAGGAAAGTCTACACGAACCCTTTGGCAAAATCCTGTATATCGTGCGAAAAAGGATGGAT
ATACCGAAAAAATCGCTATAATGACCCCGAAGCAGGGTTATGCAGCGGAAAAGATCCGTC
Features (pLannotate 1.2.2; 13 found; start..end, strand, type, name):
     11..642     +  rep_origin     oriV: incP origin of replication
    720..933     +  CDS            bla(M) (fragment): β-lactamase lacking the signal sequence; bla(M); allows cytosolic expression of β-lactamase
   1105..1693    +  rep_origin     ori: high-copy-number ColE1/pMB1/pBR322/pUC origin of replication
   2063..2220    +  CDS            lacZα (fragment): LacZα fragment of β-galactosidase; lacZ fragment
   2226..2325    -  misc_feature   bom (fragment): basis of mobility region from pBR322
   2427..2462    -  CDS            rop (fragment): Rop protein, which maintains plasmids at low copy number; rop
   2527..3169    -  CDS            TetR (fragment): tetracycline resistance regulatory protein; tetR
   3275..4474    +  CDS            TcR: tetracycline efflux protein; tetA; confers resistance to tetracycline
   4533..4685    -  CDS            tetR (fragment): TETR1_ECOLX - Experimental evidence at protein level: Swiss-Prot protein existence level 1. TetR is the repressor of the tetracycline resistance element; its N-terminal region forms a helix-turn-helix structure and binds DNA. Binding of tetracycline to TetR reduces the repressor affinity for the tetracycline resistance gene (tetA) promoter operator sites. From Escherichia coli.
   4705..5853    -  CDS            trfA: trans-acting replication protein that binds to and activates oriV
   5983..6087    -  CDS            traI (fragment): TRAI6_ECOLX - Experimental evidence at protein level: Swiss-Prot protein existence level 1. The initiation process of transfer DNA synthesis requires the interaction of at least three plasmid-specific components (TraH, I, and J) at the transfer origin resulting in the assembly of a specialised nucleoprotein complex - the relaxosome. Site- and strand-specific cleavage at the transfer origin is dependent on TraI and TraJ. From Escherichia coli.
   6125..6496    -  CDS            traJ: oriT-recognizing protein; traJ
   6529..6638    -  oriT           oriT: incP origin of transfer
