[The description below was written by a language model from this plasmid's Addgene catalogue record and pLannotate feature annotations shown in this document.]
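Description:
pTE104 is an empty-backbone bacterial expression vector from the MethyloBrick series, a set of brick-style plasmids built for assembling and expressing synthetic operons in Methylobacterium extorquens AM1 and other Alphaproteobacteria. It derives from the promoterless parent pTE100, into which the coxB promoter region (PcoxB) was introduced to drive transcription of whatever gene or operon is inserted by restriction-enzyme cloning. No insert is present. The generated feature table does not annotate the promoter or the cloning site themselves, so their exact positions are not stated in the record. The full depositor sequence is 6,780 nt, slightly larger than the listed parent backbone, consistent with the added promoter.

The annotated features describe a broad-host-range shuttle architecture. An IncP oriV together with the trfA gene, whose product binds and activates oriV, supports replication across diverse Gram-negative hosts, while a ColE1/pMB1-type origin permits propagation in E. coli; the catalogue lists the plasmid as low copy in DH5alpha. An IncP oriT with traJ and a traI fragment provides a transfer origin, so the plasmid can in principle be mobilised by conjugation when the remaining transfer functions are supplied in trans. Selection is by tetracycline, through the tetA efflux protein (TcR); the annotated tetR sequences are flagged as fragments. Short fragments of bla, lacZα, bom and rop are also detected and appear to be nonfunctional remnants of ancestral vectors. The plasmid serves as a recipient for genes to be expressed from PcoxB within the MethyloBrick promoter collection.
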