Addgene plasmid #59399: pTE104
Purpose: (Empty Backbone) MethyloBrick expression vector, coxB promoter; TcR
Depositing lab: Tobias Erb. Depositing organization: ETH Zurich (Swiss Federal Institute of Technology). Publication: A Set of Versatile Brick Vectors and Promoters for the Assembly, Expression, and Integration of Synthetic Operons in Methylobacterium extorquens AM1 and Other Alphaproteobacteria. Schada von Borzyskowski L, Remus-Emsermann M, Weishaupt R, Vorholt JA, Erb TJ. ACS Synth Biol. 2014 Aug 8. 10.1021/sb500221v PubMed 25105793.
Backbone
  Vector backbone: pTE100
  Backbone manufacturer: Erb Lab
  Backbone size (bp): 6558
  Modifications to backbone: introduced coxB promoter region
  Vector type: Bacterial Expression, Synthetic Biology
  Promoter: PcoxB
Growth in bacteria
  Bacterial resistance: Tetracycline, 10 μg/mL
  Growth temperature: 30°C
  Growth strain: DH5alpha
  Copy number: Low Copy
Gene/Insert
  Cloning method: Restriction Enzyme
  Sequencing primers: 5′ Brick_fw_Seq; 3′ pCM80_rev
Terms and licenses: Academic/Nonprofit Terms; Industry Terms: Not Available to Industry
How to cite: pTE104 was a gift from Tobias Erb (Addgene plasmid # 59399 ; http://n2t.net/addgene:59399 ; RRID:Addgene_59399)
