>Addgene plasmid #59399 | pTE104 | addgene partial sequence | sequence record 100904 | pBR322ori-F 5'-GGGAAACGCCTGGTATCTTT-3'
AGCGTCGATTTTTGTGATGCTCGTCAGGGGGGCGGAGCCTATGGAAAAACGCCAGCAACGCGGCCTTTTT
ACGGTTCCTGGCCTTTTGCTGGCCTTTTGCTCACATGGAATTCTGTACATCTAGACCGTATCCCCAGAGG
CAGCCAAATTGCCCGCTGCGCAACCCTGATACCGCGTCCAAGCGACGCTTGGGGGCGCTGTTGTGGTTGC
GGTTTTTTGATCAGTATGGTTCTACGTCGCAACCGCCCATCCGGCAGCGACACGGTCACGCCGGAACCGG
CAAGGCCCGCGATACGATCGGGCAGTTCTGGGATTTGCGACGATCGTCGGCAAATTCAAGGGCAAACAAA
CCATAGGCACCAGGGGAGCCAAGCGGGGACATAAGCTTAGATCTTGACTAGTCCTGCAGGTACCTAATTC
ACTGGCCGTCGTTTTACAACGTCGTGACTGGGAAAACCCTGGCGTTACCCAACTTAATCGCCTTGCAGCA
CATCCCCCTTTCGCCAGCTGGCGTAATAGCGAAGAGGCCCGCACCGATCGCCCTTCCCAACAGTTGCGCA
GCCTGAATGGCGAATGGCGCCTGATGCGGTATTTTCTCCTTACGCATCTGTGCGGTATTTCACACCGCAT
ATGGTGCACTCTCAGTACAATCTGCTCTGATGCCGCATAGTTAAGCCAGCCCCGACACCCGCCAACACCC
GCTGACGCGCCCTGACGGGCTTGTCTGCTCCCGGCATCCGCTTACAGACAAGCTGTGACCGTCTCCGGGA
GCTGCATGTGTCAGAGGTTTTCACCGTCATCACCGAAACGCGCGAGACGAAAGGGCCTCGTGATACGCCT
A
