>Addgene plasmid #59399 | pTE104 | addgene partial sequence | sequence record 100906 | M13pUC-Fwd 5'-CCCAGTCACGACGTTGTAAAACG-3'
CTAGTGTAGCCGTAGTTAGGCCACCACTTCAAGAACTCTGTAGCACCGCCTACATACCTCGCTCTGCTAA
TCCTGTTACCAGTGGCTGCTGCCAGTGGCGATAAGTCGTGTCTTACCGGGTTGGACTCAAGACGATAGTT
ACCGGATAAGGCGCAGCGGTCGGGCTGAACGGGGGGTTCGTGCACACAGCCCAGCTTGGAGCGAACGACC
TACACCGAACTGAGATACCTACAGCGTGAGCTATGAGAAAGCGCCACGCTTCCCGAAGGGAGAAAGGCGG
ACAGGTATCCGGTAAGCGGCAGGGTCGGAACAGGAGAGCGCACGAGGGAGCTTCCAGGGGGAAACGCCTG
GTATCTTTATAGTCCTGTCGGGTTTCGCCACCTCTGACTTGAGCGTCGATTTTTGTGATGCTCGTCAGGG
GGGCGGAGCCTATGGAAAAACGCCAGCAACGCGGCCTTTTTACGGTTCCTGGCCTTTTGCTGGCCTTTTG
CTCACATGGAATTCTGTACATCTAGACCGTATCCCCAGAGGCAGCCAAATTGCCCGCTGCGCAACCCTGA
TACCGCGTCCAAGCGACGCTTGGGGGCGCTGTTGTGGTTGCGGTTTTTTGATCAGTATGGTTCTACGTCG
CAACCGCCCATCCGGCAGCGACACGGTCACGCCGGAACCGGCAAGGCCCGCGATACGATCGGGCAGTTCT
GGGATTTGCGACGATCGTCGGCAAATTCAAGGGCAAACAAACCATAGGCACCAGGGGAGCCAAGCGGGGA
CATAAGCTTAGATCTTGACTAGTCCTGCA
